Addgene plasmid #217821: pET28a-DhFld
Purpose: Expresses N-His-DhFld in E. coli
Depositing lab: Pamela Silver. Depositing organization: Harvard Medical School. Publication: Sustainable B(12)-Dependent Dehalogenation of Organohalides in E. coli. Ng TL, Silver PA. ACS Chem Biol. 2024 Feb 16;19(2):380-391. doi: 10.1021/acschembio.3c00585. Epub 2024 Jan 22. PubMed 38254247.
Backbone
  Vector backbone: pET-28a(+)
  Backbone size w/o insert (bp): 429
  Total vector size (bp): 5721
  Vector type: Bacterial Expression
Growth in bacteria
  Bacterial resistance: Kanamycin, 50 μg/mL
  Growth temperature: 37°C
  Growth strain: DH5alpha
  Copy number: High Copy
Gene/Insert
  Gene/Insert name: DhFld
  Species: Desulfitobacterium hafniense
  Insert size (bp): 429
  Promoter: T7
  Tag / fusion protein: His6x (N terminal on backbone)
  Cloning method: Gene Synthesis
  Sequencing primers: 5′ T7 promoter
Terms and licenses: Academic/Nonprofit Terms; Industry Terms: Not Available to Industry
How to cite: pET28a-DhFld was a gift from Pamela Silver (Addgene plasmid # 217821 ; http://n2t.net/addgene:217821 ; RRID:Addgene_217821)
