[The description below was written by a language model from this plasmid's Addgene catalogue record and pLannotate feature annotations shown in this document.]
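Description:
pET28a-DhFld is a bacterial expression plasmid built on the pET-28a(+) backbone for producing an N-terminally His-tagged flavodoxin (DhFld) from Desulfitobacterium hafniense in E. coli. The 429 bp coding sequence was obtained by gene synthesis and the whole plasmid is 5,721 bp; the catalogue's "backbone size" of 429 bp duplicates the insert size and appears to be an entry error. The plasmid is selected with kanamycin through the aph(3')-Ia KanR gene and replicates from a ColE1/pMB1-type origin. The annotation also shows the bom region and rop gene typical of pBR322-derived pET vectors, although the catalogue lists the plasmid as high copy. An f1 origin is present as well.

Expression is driven by a T7 promoter immediately followed by a lac operator, with the T7 gene 10 ribosome binding site upstream of the open reading frame. The plasmid-borne lacI gene, under its own promoter, supplies repressor so that transcription stays low until IPTG or lactose is added in a host that provides T7 RNA polymerase. The reading frame begins with the backbone His tag (annotated as a short fragment of a composite His-containing tag), followed by a thrombin cleavage site that allows tag removal. The insert comes next, and part of it is recognised by homology to flavodoxin (fldA), a low-potential electron donor to redox enzymes. Downstream lie the vector's C-terminal His-tag sequence and the T7 terminator; the record does not state whether this second tag is translated. The short TcR, SET1 and AmpR promoter hits look like backbone remnants rather than functional elements. The associated publication concerns B12-dependent dehalogenation of organohalides in E. coli, but the record does not state DhFld's specific role in that work beyond its expression in E. coli.
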