Features (pLannotate 1.2.2; 21 found; start..end, strand, type, name):
      7..24      +  CDS            9xHis (fragment): 9xHis affinity tag
     34..83      +  CDS            SET1 (fragment): solubility-enhancement tag derived from T7 phage gene 10B
     91..138     +  terminator     T7 terminator: transcription terminator for bacteriophage T7 RNA polymerase
    175..603     +  rep_origin     f1 ori (sequence partly withheld): f1 bacteriophage origin of replication; arrow indicates direction of (+) strand synthesis
    656..713     +  promoter       AmpR promoter (fragment): bla
    722..1537    -  CDS            KanR: aminoglycoside phosphotransferase; aph(3')-Ia; confers resistance to kanamycin in bacteria or G418 (Geneticin®) in eukaryotes
   1659..2247    +  rep_origin     ori: high-copy-number ColE1/pMB1/pBR322/pUC origin of replication
   2433..2572    -  misc_feature   bom: basis of mobility region from pBR322
   2674..2865    -  CDS            rop: Rop protein, which maintains plasmids at low copy number; rop
   2882..3262    +  CDS            YPB1_ECOLX: Protein predicted: Swiss-Prot protein existence level 4. From Escherichia coli.
   3334..3625    -  CDS            TcR (fragment): tetracycline efflux protein; tet; confers resistance to tetracycline
   3640..3661    -  protein_bind   CAP binding site: CAP binding activates transcription in the presence of cAMP. E. coli catabolite activator protein
   3674..4756    -  CDS            lacI: lac repressor; lacI; The lac repressor binds to the lac operator to inhibit transcription in E. coli. This inhibition can be relieved by adding lactose or isopropyl-β-D-thiogalactopyranoside (IPTG).
   4757..4834    -  promoter       lacI promoter: lacI
   4842..5121    -  CDS            TcR (fragment): tetracycline efflux protein; tet; confers resistance to tetracycline
   5143..5161    +  promoter       T7 promoter: promoter for bacteriophage T7 RNA polymerase
   5162..5186    +  protein_bind   lac operator: The lac repressor binds to the lac operator to inhibit transcription in E. coli. This inhibition can be relieved by adding lactose or isopropyl-β-D-thiogalactopyranoside (IPTG). lac repressor encoded by lacI
   5201..5223    +  RBS            RBS: efficient ribosome binding site from bacteriophage T7 gene 10 (Olins and Rangwala, 1989)
   5242..5258    +  CDS            capTEV™ (fragment): composite tag for in vivo biotinylation, TEV protease cleavage, and 6xHis tagging
   5269..5286    +  CDS            thrombin site: thrombin recognition and cleavage site
   5290..5469    +  CDS            fldA (fragment): FLAV_AQUAE - Also known as floX. Experimental evidence at protein level: Swiss-Prot protein existence level 1. Low-potential electron donor to a number of redox enzymes. From Aquifex aeolicus (strain VF5).
>Addgene plasmid #217821 | pET28a-DhFld | addgene full sequence | sequence record 430559 | Addgene NGS Result
CTCGAGCACCACCACCACCACCACTGAGATCCGGCTGCTAACAAAGCCCGAAAGGAAGCTGAGTTGGCTG
CTGCCACCGCTGAGCAATAACTAGCATAACCCCTTGGGGCCTCTAAACGGGTCTTGAGGGGTTTTTTGCT
GAAAGGAGGAACTATATCCGGATTGGCGAATGGG
[124 nt withheld, positions 175-298]
C
[91 nt withheld, positions 300-390]
A
[49 nt withheld, positions 392-440]
CCTTTGACGTTGGAGTCCACGTTCTTT
[37 nt withheld, positions 468-504]
ACCCTATCTCGGTCTATTCTTTTGATTTATAAGGGATTTTGCCGATTTCGGCCTATTGGTTAAAAAATGA
GCTGATTTAACAAAAATTTAACGCGAATTTTAACAAAATATTAACGCTTACAATTTAGGTGGCACTTTTC
GGGGAAATGTGCGCGGAACCCCTATTTGTTTATTTTTCTAAATACATTCAAATATGTATCCGCTCATGAA
TTAATTCTTAGAAAAACTCATCGAGCATCAAATGAAACTGCAATTTATTCATATCAGGATTATCAATACC
ATATTTTTGAAAAAGCCGTTTCTGTAATGAAGGAGAAAACTCACCGAGGCAGTTCCATAGGATGGCAAGA
TCCTGGTATCGGTCTGCGATTCCGACTCGTCCAACATCAATACAACCTATTAATTTCCCCTCGTCAAAAA
TAAGGTTATCAAGTGAGAAATCACCATGAGTGACGACTGAATCCGGTGAGAATGGCAAAAGTTTATGCAT
TTCTTTCCAGACTTGTTCAACAGGCCAGCCATTACGCTCGTCATCAAAATCACTCGCATCAACCAAACCG
TTATTCATTCGTGATTGCGCCTGAGCGAGACGAAATACGCGATCGCTGTTAAAAGGACAATTACAAACAG
GAATCGAATGCAACCGGCGCAGGAACACTGCCAGCGCATCAACAATATTTTCACCTGAATCAGGATATTC
TTCTAATACCTGGAATGCTGTTTTCCCGGGGATCGCAGTGGTGAGTAACCATGCATCATCAGGAGTACGG
ATAAAATGCTTGATGGTCGGAAGAGGCATAAATTCCGTCAGCCAGTTTAGTCTGACCATCTCATCTGTAA
CATCATTGGCAACGCTACCTTTGCCATGTTTCAGAAACAACTCTGGCGCATCGGGCTTCCCATACAATCG
ATAGATTGTCGCACCTGATTGCCCGACATTATCGCGAGCCCATTTATACCCATATAAATCAGCATCCATG
TTGGAATTTAATCGCGGCCTAGAGCAAGACGTTTCCCGTTGAATATGGCTCATAACACCCCTTGTATTAC
TGTTTATGTAAGCAGACAGTTTTATTGTTCATGACCAAAATCCCTTAACGTGAGTTTTCGTTCCACTGAG
CGTCAGACCCCGTAGAAAAGATCAAAGGATCTTCTTGAGATCCTTTTTTTCTGCGCGTAATCTGCTGCTT
GCAAACAAAAAAACCACCGCTACCAGCGGTGGTTTGTTTGCCGGATCAAGAGCTACCAACTCTTTTTCCG
AAGGTAACTGGCTTCAGCAGAGCGCAGATACCAAATACTGTCCTTCTAGTGTAGCCGTAGTTAGGCCACC
ACTTCAAGAACTCTGTAGCACCGCCTACATACCTCGCTCTGCTAATCCTGTTACCAGTGGCTGCTGCCAG
TGGCGATAAGTCGTGTCTTACCGGGTTGGACTCAAGACGATAGTTACCGGATAAGGCGCAGCGGTCGGGC
TGAACGGGGGGTTCGTGCACACAGCCCAGCTTGGAGCGAACGACCTACACCGAACTGAGATACCTACAGC
GTGAGCTATGAGAAAGCGCCACGCTTCCCGAAGGGAGAAAGGCGGACAGGTATCCGGTAAGCGGCAGGGT
CGGAACAGGAGAGCGCACGAGGGAGCTTCCAGGGGGAAACGCCTGGTATCTTTATAGTCCTGTCGGGTTT
CGCCACCTCTGACTTGAGCGTCGATTTTTGTGATGCTCGTCAGGGGGGCGGAGCCTATGGAAAAACGCCA
GCAACGCGGCCTTTTTACGGTTCCTGGCCTTTTGCTGGCCTTTTGCTCACATGTTCTTTCCTGCGTTATC
CCCTGATTCTGTGGATAACCGTATTACCGCCTTTGAGTGAGCTGATACCGCTCGCCGCAGCCGAACGACC
GAGCGCAGCGAGTCAGTGAGCGAGGAAGCGGAAGAGCGCCTGATGCGGTATTTTCTCCTTACGCATCTGT
GCGGTATTTCACACCGCAATGGTGCACTCTCAGTACAATCTGCTCTGATGCCGCATAGTTAAGCCAGTAT
ACACTCCGCTATCGCTACGTGACTGGGTCATGGCTGCGCCCCGACACCCGCCAACACCCGCTGACGCGCC
CTGACGGGCTTGTCTGCTCCCGGCATCCGCTTACAGACAAGCTGTGACCGTCTCCGGGAGCTGCATGTGT
CAGAGGTTTTCACCGTCATCACCGAAACGCGCGAGGCAGCTGCGGTAAAGCTCATCAGCGTGGTCGTGAA
GCGATTCACAGATGTCTGCCTGTTCATCCGCGTCCAGCTCGTTGAGTTTCTCCAGAAGCGTTAATGTCTG
GCTTCTGATAAAGCGGGCCATGTTAAGGGCGGTTTTTTCCTGTTTGGTCACTGATGCCTCCGTGTAAGGG
GGATTTCTGTTCATGGGGGTAATGATACCGATGAAACGAGAGAGGATGCTCACGATACGGGTTACTGATG
ATGAACATGCCCGGTTACTGGAACGTTGTGAGGGTAAACAACTGGCGGTATGGATGCGGCGGGACCAGAG
AAAAATCACTCAGGGTCAATGCCAGCGCTTCGTTAATACAGATGTAGGTGTTCCACAGGGTAGCCAGCAG
CATCCTGCGATGCAGATCCGGAACATAATGGTGCAGGGCGCTGACTTCCGCGTTTCCAGACTTTACGAAA
CACGGAAACCGAAGACCATTCATGTTGTTGCTCAGGTCGCAGACGTTTTGCAGCAGCAGTCGCTTCACGT
TCGCTCGCGTATCGGTGATTCATTCTGCTAACCAGTAAGGCAACCCCGCCAGCCTAGCCGGGTCCTCAAC
GACAGGAGCACGATCATGCGCACCCGTGGGGCCGCCATGCCGGCGATAATGGCCTGCTTCTCGCCGAAAC
GTTTGGTGGCGGGACCAGTGACGAAGGCTTGAGCGAGGGCGTGCAAGATTCCGAATACCGCAAGCGACAG
GCCGATCATCGTCGCGCTCCAGCGAAAGCGGTCCTCGCCGAAAATGACCCAGAGCGCTGCCGGCACCTGT
CCTACGAGTTGCATGATAAAGAAGACAGTCATAAGTGCGGCGACGATAGTCATGCCCCGCGCCCACCGGA
AGGAGCTGACTGGGTTGAAGGCTCTCAAGGGCATCGGTCGAGATCCCGGTGCCTAATGAGTGAGCTAACT
TACATTAATTGCGTTGCGCTCACTGCCCGCTTTCCAGTCGGGAAACCTGTCGTGCCAGCTGCATTAATGA
ATCGGCCAACGCGCGGGGAGAGGCGGTTTGCGTATTGGGCGCCAGGGTGGTTTTTCTTTTCACCAGTGAG
ACGGGCAACAGCTGATTGCCCTTCACCGCCTGGCCCTGAGAGAGTTGCAGCAAGCGGTCCACGCTGGTTT
GCCCCAGCAGGCGAAAATCCTGTTTGATGGTGGTTAACGGCGGGATATAACATGAGCTGTCTTCGGTATC
GTCGTATCCCACTACCGAGATATCCGCACCAACGCGCAGCCCGGACTCGGTAATGGCGCGCATTGCGCCC
AGCGCCATCTGATCGTTGGCAACCAGCATCGCAGTGGGAACGATGCCCTCATTCAGCATTTGCATGGTTT
GTTGAAAACCGGACATGGCACTCCAGTCGCCTTCCCGTTCCGCTATCGGCTGAATTTGATTGCGAGTGAG
ATATTTATGCCAGCCAGCCAGACGCAGACGCGCCGAGACAGAACTTAATGGGCCCGCTAACAGCGCGATT
TGCTGGTGACCCAATGCGACCAGATGCTCCACGCCCAGTCGCGTACCGTCTTCATGGGAGAAAATAATAC
TGTTGATGGGTGTCTGGTCAGAGACATCAAGAAATAACGCCGGAACATTAGTGCAGGCAGCTTCCACAGC
AATGGCATCCTGGTCATCCAGCGGATAGTTAATGATCAGCCCACTGACGCGTTGCGCGAGAAGATTGTGC
ACCGCCGCTTTACAGGCTTCGACGCCGCTTCGTTCTACCATCGACACCACCACGCTGGCACCCAGTTGAT
CGGCGCGAGATTTAATCGCCGCGACAATTTGCGACGGCGCGTGCAGGGCCAGACTGGAGGTGGCAACGCC
AATCAGCAACGACTGTTTGCCCGCCAGTTGTTGTGCCACGCGGTTGGGAATGTAATTCAGCTCCGCCATC
GCCGCTTCCACTTTTTCCCGCGTTTTCGCAGAAACGTGGCTGGCCTGGTTCACCACGCGGGAAACGGTCT
GATAAGAGACACCGGCATACTCTGCGACATCGTATAACGTTACTGGTTTCACATTCACCACCCTGAATTG
ACTCTCTTCCGGGCGCTATCATGCCATACCGCGAAAGGTTTTGCGCCATTCGATGGTGTCCGGGATCTCG
ACGCTCTCCCTTATGCGACTCCTGCATTAGGAAGCAGCCCAGTAGTAGGTTGAGGCCGTTGAGCACCGCC
GCCGCAAGGAATGGTGCATGCAAGGAGATGGCGCCCAACAGTCCCCCGGCCACGGGGCCTGCCACCATAC
CCACGCCGAAACAAGCGCTCATGAGCCCGAAGTGGCGAGCCCGATCTTCCCCATCGGTGATGTCGGCGAT
ATAGGCGCCAGCAACCGCACCTGTGGCGCCGGTGATGCCGGCCACGATGCGTCCGGCGTAGAGGATCGAG
ATCTCGATCCCGCGAAATTAATACGACTCACTATAGGGGAATTGTGAGCGGATAACAATTCCCCTCTAGA
AATAATTTTGTTTAACTTTAAGAAGGAGATATACCATGGGCAGCAGCCATCATCATCATCATCACAGCAG
CGGCCTGGTGCCGCGCGGCAGCCATATGAAGAAGATTGTGGTCATTTATTGGTCGGGCACCGGTAATACC
GAAAAGATGGCAGCGGGAGTAGCTGAAGGAGCCCGTGCGGCTGAAGCGGAAGTCCGAATTATTCCTGTCG
GAGAAGCTTCTGTGACTGATGTCCTTTCAGCAGACGGTGTTGCACTTGGATGTCCGGCAATGGGATCCGA
AGTGCTGGAGGAGGACGAGATGGAACCATTTGTGTGTAGTTTAGAGCAAGAAAATCTGAGTGCAGTCCCT
GTCGTGCTGTTTGGTTCATATGATTGGGGTGACGGTGAATGGATGCGAGACTGGGAAGAACGAATGAAAA
AAGCGGGCGCAAACTTAGCTGGAGATGGGCTCATCCTGCAGCTGGAACCTGATAACGATGGTATGGAGCA
GTGTAGAAAACTCGGCAAAACCTTGGCAGAGGCGTAA
